Addgene plasmid #64129: sgRNA1_ASCL1
Purpose: Photoactivatable transcription system. Lentiviral expression of ASCL1 sgRNA1. Also contains a CMV-puro-t2A-mCherry expression cassette.
Depositing lab: Moritoshi Sato. Depositing organization: The University of Tokyo. Publication: CRISPR-Cas9-based Photoactivatable Transcription System. Nihongaki Y, Yamamoto S, Kawano F, Suzuki H, Sato M. Chem Biol. 2015 Feb 19;22(2):169-74. doi: 10.1016/j.chembiol.2014.12.011. Epub 2015 Jan 22. PubMed 25619936.
Backbone
  Vector backbone: pgRNA-humanized
  Backbone manufacturer: Stanley Qi, Addgene plasmid 44248
  Total vector size (bp): 8309
  Vector type: Mammalian Expression, Lentiviral, CRISPR
  Selectable markers: Puromycin
Growth in bacteria
  Bacterial resistance: Ampicillin, 100 μg/mL
  Growth temperature: 37°C
  Growth strain: Stbl3
  Copy number: High Copy
Gene/Insert
  Gene/Insert name: sgRNA1_ASCL1 (alt name: ASCL1)
  gRNA/shRNA sequence: TGGGGCTGGGTGTCCCATTGAAA
  Species: H. sapiens (human)
  Insert size (bp): 145
  Entrez Gene: ASCL1 (a.k.a. ASH1, HASH1, MASH1, bHLHa46)
  Promoter: U6
  Cloning method: Restriction Enzyme; 5′ cloning site BstXI (not destroyed); 3′ cloning site Not I (not destroyed)
  Sequencing primers: 5′ AAGGAAACTCACCCTAACTG
Terms and licenses: Academic/Nonprofit Terms; Industry Terms: Not Available to Industry
How to cite: sgRNA1_ASCL1 was a gift from Moritoshi Sato (Addgene plasmid # 64129 ; http://n2t.net/addgene:64129 ; RRID:Addgene_64129)
