[The description below was written by a language model from this plasmid's Addgene catalogue record and pLannotate feature annotations shown in this document.]
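Description:
sgRNA1_ASCL1 is an 8,309 bp lentiviral CRISPR guide-expression plasmid built on the pgRNA-humanized backbone. It is propagated in bacteria through a high-copy ColE1/pUC-type origin with ampicillin selection (AmpR under its own bla promoter). The viral portion is an HIV-1-derived transfer cassette. A CMV enhancer/promoter sits upstream of a truncated 5' LTR and drives genomic RNA production in packaging cells. It is followed by the Ψ packaging signal with a gag fragment, the RRE for Rev-dependent nuclear export, and the cPPT/CTS. Downstream of the payload lie a WPRE, which enhances transcript expression, a nef fragment and a second truncated LTR annotation that corresponds to the 3' end of the provirus.

The payload has two parts. The first is a 145 bp insert, cloned between BstXI and NotI sites, that carries a spacer targeting human ASCL1 fused to the Streptococcus pyogenes Cas9 gRNA scaffold. The catalogue lists U6 as its promoter, although the automated feature table does not annotate a U6 element. The second is a CMV enhancer/promoter driving puromycin N-acetyltransferase and mCherry, described in the record as joined by a T2A peptide. Transduced mammalian cells can therefore be selected with puromycin and tracked by red fluorescence. Two same-orientation loxP sites bracket the guide scaffold and the marker cassette, so this region could in principle be excised by Cre, though the record does not describe such a use.

The plasmid supplies only the guide RNA and encodes no Cas9. It was deposited as one component of a CRISPR-Cas9-based photoactivatable transcription system, where this guide directs the light-controlled machinery to ASCL1.
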