Features (pLannotate 1.2.2; 24 found; start..end, strand, type, name):
    209..242     +  protein_bind   loxP: Cre-mediated recombination occurs in the 8-bp core sequence (GCATACAT). Cre recombinase
    350..425     +  misc_RNA       gRNA scaffold: guide RNA scaffold for the Streptococcus pyogenes CRISPR/Cas9 system
    550..853     +  enhancer       CMV enhancer: human cytomegalovirus immediate early enhancer
    854..1057    +  promoter       CMV promoter: human cytomegalovirus (CMV) immediate early promoter
   1091..1687    +  CDS            PuroR: puromycin N-acetyltransferase; pac from Streptomyces alboniger; confers resistance to puromycin
   1763..2470    +  CDS            mCherry: mCherry is a basic (constitutively fluorescent) red fluorescent protein published in 2004, derived from Discosoma sp.. It is reported to be a very rapidly-maturing monomer with low acid sensitivity.
   2493..2526    +  protein_bind   loxP: Cre-mediated recombination occurs in the 8-bp core sequence (GCATACAT). Cre recombinase
   2559..2582    +  misc_feature   MCS (fragment): pBluescript multiple cloning site
   2582..3170    +  misc_feature   WPRE: woodchuck hepatitis virus posttranscriptional regulatory element
   3171..3190    +  misc_feature   MCS (fragment): pBluescript multiple cloning site
   3192..3692    +  CDS            nef (fragment): NEF_HV1LA - Experimental evidence at protein level: Swiss-Prot protein existence level 1. Extracellular Nef protein targets CD4(+) T-lymphocytes for apoptosis by interacting with CXCR4 surface receptors. From Human immunodeficiency virus type 1 group M subtype B (isolate Lai) (HIV-1).
   3699..3879    +  LTR            5' LTR (truncated): truncated 5' long terminal repeat (LTR) from HIV-1
   3941..4529    -  rep_origin     ori: high-copy-number ColE1/pMB1/pBR322/pUC origin of replication
   4700..5560    -  CDS            AmpR: β-lactamase; bla; confers resistance to ampicillin, carbenicillin, and related antibiotics
   5561..5665    -  promoter       AmpR promoter: bla
   5733..5785    -  misc_feature   bom (fragment): basis of mobility region from pBR322
   5940..6319    +  enhancer       CMV enhancer: human cytomegalovirus immediate early enhancer
   6320..6519    +  promoter       CMV promoter: human cytomegalovirus (CMV) immediate early promoter
   6537..6717    +  LTR            5' LTR (truncated): truncated 5' long terminal repeat (LTR) from HIV-1
   6764..6889    +  misc_feature   HIV-1 Ψ: packaging signal of human immunodeficiency virus type 1
   6873..7211    +  CDS            HIV-1 gag (fragment): gag protein from human immunodeficiency virus 1; gag
   7388..7621    +  misc_feature   RRE: The Rev response element (RRE) of HIV-1 allows for Rev-dependent mRNA export from the nucleus to the cytoplasm.
   7998..8098    +  CDS            Rev (fragment): human immunodeficiency virus 1 (HIV-1) Rev protein; rev; enhances nuclear export of unspliced and incompletely spliced viral mRNAs
   8148..8265    +  misc_feature   cPPT/CTS: central polypurine tract and central termination sequence of HIV-1
>Addgene plasmid #64129 | sgRNA1_ASCL1 | depositor full sequence | sequence record 107338 | sgRNA1_ASCL1 sequence 8309 bps
GGGCCCGCTCTAGAGATCCGACGCGCCATCTCTAGGCCCGCGCCGGCCCCCTCGCACAGACTTGTGGGAG
AAGCTCGGCTACTCCCCTGCCCCGGTTAATTTGCATATAATATTTCCTAGTAACTATAGAGGCTTAATGT
GCGATAAAAGACAGATAATCTGTTCTTTTTAATACTAGCTACATTTTACATGATAGGCTTGGATTTCTAT
AACTTCGTATAGCATACATTATACGAAGTTATAAACAGCACAAAAGGAAACTCACCCTAACTGTAAAGTA
ATTGTGTGTTTTGAGACTATAAGTATCCCTTGGAGAACCACCTTGTTGGGGCTGGGTGTCCCATTGAAAG
TTTTAGAGCTAGAAATAGCAAGTTAAAATAAGGCTAGTCCGTTATCAACTTGAAAAAGTGGCACCGAGTC
GGTGCTTTTTTTCTCGAGTACTAGGATCCATTAGGCGGCCGCGTGGATAACCGTATTACCGCCATGCATT
AGTTATTAATAGTAATCAATTACGGGGTCATTAGTTCATAGCCCATATATGGAGTTCCGCGTTACATAAC
TTACGGTAAATGGCCCGCCTGGCTGACCGCCCAACGACCCCCGCCCATTGACGTCAATAATGACGTATGT
TCCCATAGTAACGCCAATAGGGACTTTCCATTGACGTCAATGGGTGGAGTATTTACGGTAAACTGCCCAC
TTGGCAGTACATCAAGTGTATCATATGCCAAGTACGCCCCCTATTGACGTCAATGACGGTAAATGGCCCG
CCTGGCATTATGCCCAGTACATGACCTTATGGGACTTTCCTACTTGGCAGTACATCTACGTATTAGTCAT
CGCTATTACCATGGTGATGCGGTTTTGGCAGTACATCAATGGGCGTGGATAGCGGTTTGACTCACGGGGA
TTTCCAAGTCTCCACCCCATTGACGTCAATGGGAGTTTGTTTTGGCACCAAAATCAACGGGACTTTCCAA
AATGTCGTAACAACTCCGCCCCATTGACGCAAATGGGCGGTAGGCGTGTACGGTGGGAGGTCTATATAAG
CAGAGCTGGTTTAGTGAACCGTCAGATCCGCTAGCCCACCATGACCGAGTACAAGCCCACGGTGCGCCTC
GCCACCCGCGACGACGTCCCCCGGGCCGTACGCACCCTCGCCGCCGCGTTCGCCGACTACCCCGCCACGC
GCCACACCGTCGACCCGGACCGCCACATCGAGCGGGTCACCGAGCTGCAAGAACTCTTCCTCACGCGCGT
CGGGCTCGACATCGGCAAGGTGTGGGTCGCGGACGACGGCGCCGCGGTGGCGGTCTGGACCACGCCGGAG
AGCGTCGAAGCGGGGGCGGTGTTCGCCGAGATCGGCCCGCGCATGGCCGAGTTGAGCGGTTCCCGGCTGG
CCGCGCAGCAACAGATGGAAGGCCTCCTGGCGCCGCACCGGCCCAAGGAGCCCGCGTGGTTCCTGGCCAC
CGTCGGCGTCTCGCCCGACCACCAGGGCAAGGGTCTGGGCAGCGCCGTCGTGCTCCCCGGAGTGGAGGCG
GCCGAGCGCGCCGGGGTGCCCGCCTTCCTGGAGACCTCCGCGCCCCGCAACCTCCCCTTCTACGAGCGGC
TCGGCTTCACCGTCACCGCCGACGTCGAGGTGCCCGAAGGACCGCGCACCTGGTGCATGACCCGCAAGCC
CGGTGCCGGATCGGGAGAGGGCAGAGGAAGTCTGCTAACATGCGGTGACGTCGAGGAGAATCCTGGCCCA
CCGGTCGCCACCATGGTGAGCAAGGGCGAGGAGGATAACATGGCCATCATCAAGGAGTTCATGCGCTTCA
AGGTGCACATGGAGGGCTCCGTGAACGGCCACGAGTTCGAGATCGAGGGCGAGGGCGAGGGCCGCCCCTA
CGAGGGCACCCAGACCGCCAAGCTGAAGGTGACCAAGGGTGGCCCCCTGCCCTTCGCCTGGGACATCCTG
TCCCCTCAGTTCATGTACGGCTCCAAGGCCTACGTGAAGCACCCCGCCGACATCCCCGACTACTTGAAGC
TGTCCTTCCCCGAGGGCTTCAAGTGGGAGCGCGTGATGAACTTCGAGGACGGCGGCGTGGTGACCGTGAC
CCAGGACTCCTCCCTGCAGGACGGCGAGTTCATCTACAAGGTGAAGCTGCGCGGCACCAACTTCCCCTCC
GACGGCCCCGTAATGCAGAAGAAGACCATGGGCTGGGAGGCCTCCTCCGAGCGGATGTACCCCGAGGACG
GCGCCCTGAAGGGCGAGATCAAGCAGAGGCTGAAGCTGAAGGACGGCGGCCACTACGACGCTGAGGTCAA
GACCACCTACAAGGCCAAGAAGCCCGTGCAGCTGCCCGGCGCCTACAACGTCAACATCAAGTTGGACATC
ACCTCCCACAACGAGGACTACACCATCGTGGAACAGTACGAACGCGCCGAGGGCCGCCACTCCACCGGCG
GCATGGACGAGCTGTACAAGTAAGAATTCGTCGAGGGACCTAATAACTTCGTATAGCATACATTATACGA
AGTTATACATGTTTAAGGGTTCCGGTTCCACTAGGTACAATTCGATATCAAGCTTATCGATAATCAACCT
CTGGATTACAAAATTTGTGAAAGATTGACTGGTATTCTTAACTATGTTGCTCCTTTTACGCTATGTGGAT
ACGCTGCTTTAATGCCTTTGTATCATGCTATTGCTTCCCGTATGGCTTTCATTTTCTCCTCCTTGTATAA
ATCCTGGTTGCTGTCTCTTTATGAGGAGTTGTGGCCCGTTGTCAGGCAACGTGGCGTGGTGTGCACTGTG
TTTGCTGACGCAACCCCCACTGGTTGGGGCATTGCCACCACCTGTCAGCTCCTTTCCGGGACTTTCGCTT
TCCCCCTCCCTATTGCCACGGCGGAACTCATCGCCGCCTGCCTTGCCCGCTGCTGGACAGGGGCTCGGCT
GTTGGGCACTGACAATTCCGTGGTGTTGTCGGGGAAATCATCGTCCTTTCCTTGGCTGCTCGCCTGTGTT
GCCACCTGGATTCTGCGCGGGACGTCCTTCTGCTACGTCCCTTCGGCCCTCAATCCAGCGGACCTTCCTT
CCCGCGGCCTGCTGCCGGCTCTGCGGCCTCTTCCGCGTCTTCGCCTTCGCCCTCAGACGAGTCGGATCTC
CCTTTGGGCCGCCTCCCCGCATCGATACCGTCGACCTCGATCGAGACCTAGAAAAACATGGAGCAATCAC
AAGTAGCAATACAGCAGCTACCAATGCTGATTGTGCCTGGCTAGAAGCACAAGAGGAGGAGGAGGTGGGT
TTTCCAGTCACACCTCAGGTACCTTTAAGACCAATGACTTACAAGGCAGCTGTAGATCTTAGCCACTTTT
TAAAAGAAAAGGGGGGACTGGAAGGGCTAATTCACTCCCAACGAAGACAAGATATCCTTGATCTGTGGAT
CTACCACACACAAGGCTACTTCCCTGATTGGCAGAACTACACACCAGGGCCAGGGATCAGATATCCACTG
ACCTTTGGATGGTGCTACAAGCTAGTACCAGTTGAGCAAGAGAAGGTAGAAGAAGCCAATGAAGGAGAGA
ACACCCGCTTGTTACACCCTGTGAGCCTGCATGGGATGGATGACCCGGAGAGAGAAGTATTAGAGTGGAG
GTTTGACAGCCGCCTAGCATTTCATCACATGGCCCGAGAGCTGCATCCGGACTGTACTGGGTCTCTCTGG
TTAGACCAGATCTGAGCCTGGGAGCTCTCTGGCTAACTAGGGAACCCACTGCTTAAGCCTCAATAAAGCT
TGCCTTGAGTGCTTCAAGTAGTGTGTGCCCGTCTGTTGTGTGACTCTGGTAACTAGAGATCCCTCAGACC
CTTTTAGTCAGTGTGGAAAATCTCTAGCAGCATGTGAGCAAAAGGCCAGCAAAAGGCCAGGAACCGTAAA
AAGGCCGCGTTGCTGGCGTTTTTCCATAGGCTCCGCCCCCCTGACGAGCATCACAAAAATCGACGCTCAA
GTCAGAGGTGGCGAAACCCGACAGGACTATAAAGATACCAGGCGTTTCCCCCTGGAAGCTCCCTCGTGCG
CTCTCCTGTTCCGACCCTGCCGCTTACCGGATACCTGTCCGCCTTTCTCCCTTCGGGAAGCGTGGCGCTT
TCTCATAGCTCACGCTGTAGGTATCTCAGTTCGGTGTAGGTCGTTCGCTCCAAGCTGGGCTGTGTGCACG
AACCCCCCGTTCAGCCCGACCGCTGCGCCTTATCCGGTAACTATCGTCTTGAGTCCAACCCGGTAAGACA
CGACTTATCGCCACTGGCAGCAGCCACTGGTAACAGGATTAGCAGAGCGAGGTATGTAGGCGGTGCTACA
GAGTTCTTGAAGTGGTGGCCTAACTACGGCTACACTAGAAGAACAGTATTTGGTATCTGCGCTCTGCTGA
AGCCAGTTACCTTCGGAAAAAGAGTTGGTAGCTCTTGATCCGGCAAACAAACCACCGCTGGTAGCGGTGG
TTTTTTTGTTTGCAAGCAGCAGATTACGCGCAGAAAAAAAGGATCTCAAGAAGATCCTTTGATCTTTTCT
ACGGGGTCTGACGCTCAGTGGAACGAAAACTCACGTTAAGGGATTTTGGTCATGAGATTATCAAAAAGGA
TCTTCACCTAGATCCTTTTAAATTAAAAATGAAGTTTTAAATCAATCTAAAGTATATATGAGTAAACTTG
GTCTGACAGTTACCAATGCTTAATCAGTGAGGCACCTATCTCAGCGATCTGTCTATTTCGTTCATCCATA
GTTGCCTGACTCCCCGTCGTGTAGATAACTACGATACGGGAGGGCTTACCATCTGGCCCCAGTGCTGCAA
TGATACCGCGAGACCCACGCTCACCGGCTCCAGATTTATCAGCAATAAACCAGCCAGCCGGAAGGGCCGA
GCGCAGAAGTGGTCCTGCAACTTTATCCGCCTCCATCCAGTCTATTAATTGTTGCCGGGAAGCTAGAGTA
AGTAGTTCGCCAGTTAATAGTTTGCGCAACGTTGTTGCCATTGCTACAGGCATCGTGGTGTCACGCTCGT
CGTTTGGTATGGCTTCATTCAGCTCCGGTTCCCAACGATCAAGGCGAGTTACATGATCCCCCATGTTGTG
CAAAAAAGCGGTTAGCTCCTTCGGTCCTCCGATCGTTGTCAGAAGTAAGTTGGCCGCAGTGTTATCACTC
ATGGTTATGGCAGCACTGCATAATTCTCTTACTGTCATGCCATCCGTAAGATGCTTTTCTGTGACTGGTG
AGTACTCAACCAAGTCATTCTGAGAATAGTGTATGCGGCGACCGAGTTGCTCTTGCCCGGCGTCAATACG
GGATAATACCGCGCCACATAGCAGAACTTTAAAAGTGCTCATCATTGGAAAACGTTCTTCGGGGCGAAAA
CTCTCAAGGATCTTACCGCTGTTGAGATCCAGTTCGATGTAACCCACTCGTGCACCCAACTGATCTTCAG
CATCTTTTACTTTCACCAGCGTTTCTGGGTGAGCAAAAACAGGAAGGCAAAATGCCGCAAAAAAGGGAAT
AAGGGCGACACGGAAATGTTGAATACTCATACTCTTCCTTTTTCAATATTATTGAAGCATTTATCAGGGT
TATTGTCTCATGAGCGGATACATATTTGAATGTATTTAGAAAAATAAACAAATAGGGGTTCCGCGCACAT
TTCCCCGAAAAGTGCCACCTGACGCTTAAGCGGTCGACGGATCGGGAGATCTCCCGATCCCCTATGGTGC
ACTCTCAGTACAATCTGCTCTGATGCCGCATAGTTAAGCCAGTATCTGCTCCCTGCTTGTGTGTTGGAGG
TCGCTGAGTAGTGCGCGAGCAAAATTTAAGCTACAACAAGGCAAGGCTTGACCGACAATTGCATGAAGAA
TCTGCTTAGGGTTAGGCGTTTTGCGCTGCTTCGCGATGTACGGGCCAGATATACGCGTTGACATTGATTA
TTGACTAGTTATTAATAGTAATCAATTACGGGGTCATTAGTTCATAGCCCATATATGGAGTTCCGCGTTA
CATAACTTACGGTAAATGGCCCGCCTGGCTGACCGCCCAACGACCCCCGCCCATTGACGTCAATAATGAC
GTATGTTCCCATAGTAACGCCAATAGGGACTTTCCATTGACGTCAATGGGTGGAGTATTTACGGTAAACT
GCCCACTTGGCAGTACATCAAGTGTATCATATGCCAAGTACGCCCCCTATTGACGTCAATGACGGTAAAT
GGCCCGCCTGGCATTATGCCCAGTACATGACCTTATGGGACTTTCCTACTTGGCAGTACATCTACGTATT
AGTCATCGCTATTACCATGGTGATGCGGTTTTGGCAGTACATCAATGGGCGTGGATAGCGGTTTGACTCA
CGGGGATTTCCAAGTCTCCACCCCATTGACGTCAATGGGAGTTTGTTTTGGCACCAAAATCAACGGGACT
TTCCAAAATGTCGTAACAACTCCGCCCCATTGACGCAAATGGGCGGTAGGCGTGTACGGTGGGAGGTCTA
TATAAGCAGCGCGTTTTGCCTGTACTGGGTCTCTCTGGTTAGACCAGATCTGAGCCTGGGAGCTCTCTGG
CTAACTAGGGAACCCACTGCTTAAGCCTCAATAAAGCTTGCCTTGAGTGCTTCAAGTAGTGTGTGCCCGT
CTGTTGTGTGACTCTGGTAACTAGAGATCCCTCAGACCCTTTTAGTCAGTGTGGAAAATCTCTAGCAGTG
GCGCCCGAACAGGGACTTGAAAGCGAAAGGGAAACCAGAGGAGCTCTCTCGACGCAGGACTCGGCTTGCT
GAAGCGCGCACGGCAAGAGGCGAGGGGCGGCGACTGGTGAGTACGCCAAAAATTTTGACTAGCGGAGGCT
AGAAGGAGAGAGATGGGTGCGAGAGCGTCAGTATTAAGCGGGGGAGAATTAGATCGCGATGGGAAAAAAT
TCGGTTAAGGCCAGGGGGAAAGAAAAAATATAAATTAAAACATATAGTATGGGCAAGCAGGGAGCTAGAA
CGATTCGCAGTTAATCCTGGCCTGTTAGAAACATCAGAAGGCTGTAGACAAATACTGGGACAGCTACAAC
CATCCCTTCAGACAGGATCAGAAGAACTTAGATCATTATATAATACAGTAGCAACCCTCTATTGTGTGCA
TCAAAGGATAGAGATAAAAGACACCAAGGAAGCTTTAGACAAGATAGAGGAAGAGCAAAACAAAAGTAAG
ACCACCGCACAGCAAGCGGCCGGCCGCGCTGATCTTCAGACCTGGAGGAGGAGATATGAGGGACAATTGG
AGAAGTGAATTATATAAATATAAAGTAGTAAAAATTGAACCATTAGGAGTAGCACCCACCAAGGCAAAGA
GAAGAGTGGTGCAGAGAGAAAAAAGAGCAGTGGGAATAGGAGCTTTGTTCCTTGGGTTCTTGGGAGCAGC
AGGAAGCACTATGGGCGCAGCGTCAATGACGCTGACGGTACAGGCCAGACAATTATTGTCTGGTATAGTG
CAGCAGCAGAACAATTTGCTGAGGGCTATTGAGGCGCAACAGCATCTGTTGCAACTCACAGTCTGGGGCA
TCAAGCAGCTCCAGGCAAGAATCCTGGCTGTGGAAAGATACCTAAAGGATCAACAGCTCCTGGGGATTTG
GGGTTGCTCTGGAAAACTCATTTGCACCACTGCTGTGCCTTGGAATGCTAGTTGGAGTAATAAATCTCTG
GAACAGATTTGGAATCACACGACCTGGATGGAGTGGGACAGAGAAATTAACAATTACACAAGCTTAATAC
ACTCCTTAATTGAAGAATCGCAAAACCAGCAAGAAAAGAATGAACAAGAATTATTGGAATTAGATAAATG
GGCAAGTTTGTGGAATTGGTTTAACATAACAAATTGGCTGTGGTATATAAAATTATTCATAATGATAGTA
GGAGGCTTGGTAGGTTTAAGAATAGTTTTTGCTGTACTTTCTATAGTGAATAGAGTTAGGCAGGGATATT
CACCATTATCGTTTCAGACCCACCTCCCAACCCCGAGGGGACCCGACAGGCCCGAAGGAATAGAAGAAGA
AGGTGGAGAGAGAGACAGAGACAGATCCATTCGATTAGTGAACGGATCGGCACTGCGTGCGCCAATTCTG
CAGACAAATGGCAGTATTCATCCACAATTTTAAAAGAAAAGGGGGGATTGGGGGGTACAGTGCAGGGGAA
AGAATAGTAGACATAATAGCAACAGACATACAAACTAAAGAATTACAAAAACAAATTACAAAAATTCAAA
ATTTTCGGGTTTATTACAGGGACAGCAGAGATCCAGTTTGGTTAGTACC
