>Addgene plasmid #64129 | sgRNA1_ASCL1 | addgene partial sequence | sequence record 109438 | mU6-F old 5'-cagcacaaaaggaaactcacc-3'
TAAGTATCCCTTGGAGAACCACCTTGTTGGGGCTGGGTGTCCCATTGAAAGTTTTAGAGCTAGAAATAGC
AAGTTAAAATAAGGCTAGTCCGTTATCAACTTGAAAAAGTGGCACCGAGTCGGTGCTTTTTTTCTCGAGT
ACTAGGATCCATTAGGCGGCCGCGTGGATAACCGTATTACCGCCATGCATTAGTTATTAATAGTAATCAA
TTACGGGGTCATTAGTTCATAGCCCATATATGGAGTTCCGCGTTACATAACTTACGGTAAATGGCCCGCC
TGGCTGACCGCCCAACGACCCCCGCCCATTGACGTCAATAATGACGTATGTTCCCATAGTAACGCCAATA
GGGACTTTCCATTGACGTCAATGGGTGGAGTATTTACGGTAAACTGCCCACTTGGCAGTACATCAAGTGT
ATCATATGCCAAGTACGCCCCCTATTGACGTCAATGACGGTAAATGGCCCGCCTGGCATTATGCCCAGTA
CATGACCTTATGGGACTTTCCTACTTGGCAGTACATCTACGTATTAGTCATCGCTATTACCATGGTGATG
CGGTTTTGGCAGTACATCAATGGGCGTGGATAGCGGTTTGACTCACGGGGATTTCCAAGTCTCCACCCCA
TTGACGTCAATGGGAGTTTGTTTTGGCACCAAAATCAACGGGACTTTCCAAAATGTCGTAACAACTCCGC
CCCATTGACGCAAATGGGCGGTAGGCGTGTACGGTGGGAGGTCTATATAAGCAGAGCTGGTTTAGTGAAC
CGTCAGATCCGCTAGCCCACCATGACCGAGTACAAGCCCACGGTGCGCCTCGCCACCCGCGACGACGTCC
C
