>Addgene plasmid #64129 | sgRNA1_ASCL1 | addgene partial sequence | sequence record 109585 | mCherry-R 5'-TTGGTCACCTTCAGCTTGG-3'
TCGCCCTCGCCCTCGATCTCGAACTCGTGGCCGTTCACGGAGCCCTCCATGTGCACCTTGAAGCGCATGA
ACTCCTTGATGATGGCCATGTTATCCTCCTCGCCCTTGCTCACCATGGTGGCGACCGGTGGGCCAGGATT
CTCCTCGACGTCACCGCATGTTAGCAGACTTCCTCTGCCCTCTCCCGATCCGGCACCGGGCTTGCGGGTC
ATGCACCAGGTGCGCGGTCCTTCGGGCACCTCGACGTCGGCGGTGACGGTGAAGCCGAGCCGCTCGTAGA
AGGGGAGGTTGCGGGGCGCGGAGGTCTCCAGGAAGGCGGGCACCCCGGCGCGCTCGGCCGCCTCCACTCC
GGGGAGCACGACGGCGCTGCCCAGACCCTTGCCCTGGTGGTCGGGCGAGACGCCGACGGTGGCCAGGAAC
CACGCGGGCTCCTTGGGCCGGTGCGGCGCCAGGAGGCCTTCCATCTGTTGCTGCGCGGCCAGCCGGGAAC
CGCTCAACTCGGCCATGCGCGGGCCGATCTCGGCGAACACCGCCCCCGCTTCGACGCTCTCCGGCGTGGT
CCAGACCGCCACCGCGGCGCCGTCGTCCGCGACCCACACCTTGCCGATGTCGAGCCCGACGCGCGTGAGG
AAGAGTTCTTGCAGCTCGGTGACCCGCTCGATGTGGCGGTCCGGGTCGACGGTGTGGCGCGTGGCGGGGT
AGTCGGCGAACGCGGCGGCGAGGGTGCGTACGGCCCGGGGGACGTCGTCGCGGGTGGCGAGGCGCACCGT
GGGCTTGTACTCGGTCATGGTGGGCTAGCGGATCTGACGGTTCACTAAACCAGCTCTGCTTATATAGACC
TCCCACCGTACACGCCTACCGCC
